>Addgene plasmid #237929 | TRBV10-1 | addgene full sequence | sequence record 475809 | Addgene NGS Result
CTGAGAGACTCTAAATCCAGTGACAAGTCTGTCTGCCTATTCACCGATTTTGATTCTCAAACAAATGTGT
CACAAAGTAAGGATTCTGACGTCTATATCACAGACAAAACTGTGCTAGACATGAGGTCTATGGACTTCAA
GAGCAACAGTGCTGTGGCCTGGAGCAACAAATCTGACTTTGCATGTGCAAACGCCTTCAACAACAGCATT
ATTCCAGAAGATACCTTCTTCCCCAGCCCAGAAAGTTCCTGTGATGTCAAGCTGGTCGAGAAATCTTTTG
AAACAGATACGAACCTAAACTTTCAAAACCTGTCAGTGATTGGGTTCCGAATCCTCCTCCTGAAAGTGGC
CGGGTTTAATCTGCTCATGACGCTGCGGCTGTGGTCCAGCTGAGGAATTCATCAGAAGAGCCTCGAGGCG
GCCGCATGTGAGTCTCCCTATAGTGAGTCGTATTAATTTCGCGGGCGGAACCCCTATTTGTTTATTTTTC
TAAATACATTCAAATATGTATCCGCTCATGAGTAGCACCAGGCGTTTAAGGGCACCAATAACTGCCTTAA
AAAAATTACGCCCCGCCCTGCCACTCATCGCAGTACTGTTGTAATTCATTAAGCATTCTGCCGACATGGA
AGCCATCACAAACGGCATGATGAACCTGAATCGCCAGCGGCATCAGCACCTTGTCGCCTTGCGTATAATA
TTTGCCCATGGTGAAAACGGGGGCGAAGAAGTTGTCCATATTGGCCACGTTTAAATCAAAACTGGTGAAA
CTCACCCAGGGATTGGCTGAGACAAAAAACATATTCTCAATAAACCCTTTAGGGAAATAGGCCAGGTTTT
CACCGTAACACGCCACATCTTGCGAATATATGTGTAGAAACTGCCGGAAATCGTCGTGGTATTCACTCCA
GAGCGATGAAAACGTTTCAGTTTGCTCATGGAAAACGGTGTAACAAGGGTGAACACTATCCCATATCACC
AGCTCACCGTCTTTCATTGCCATACGAAATTCCGGATGAGCATTCATCAGGCGGGCAAGAATGTGAATAA
AGGCCGGATAAAACTTGTGCTTATTTTTCTTTACGGTCTTTAAAAAGGCCGTAATATCCAGCTGAACGGT
CTGGTTATAGGTACATTGAGCAACTGACTGAAATGCCTCAAAATGTTCTTTACGATGCCATTGGGATATA
TCAACGGTGGTATATCCAGTGATTTTTTTCTCCATTTTAGCTTCCTTAGCTCCTGAAAATCTCGATAACT
CAAAAAATACGCCCGGTAGTGATCTTATTTCATTATGGTGAAAGTTGGAACCTCTTACGTGCCGATCAAA
GTCTCATTTTCGCCAAAAGTTGTCATGACCAAAATCCCTTAACGTGAGTTTTCGTTCCACTGAGCGTCAG
ACCCCGTAGAAAAGATCAAAGGATCTTCTTGAGATCCTTTTTTTCTGCGCGTAATCTGCTGCTTGCAAAC
AAAAAAACCACCGCTACCAGCGGTGGTTTGTTTGCCGGATCAAGAGCTACCAACTCTTTTTCCGAAGGTA
ACTGGCTTCAGCAGAGCGCAGATACCAAATACTGTTCTTCTAGTGTAGCCGTAGTTAGGCCACCACTTCA
AGAACTCTGTAGCACCGCCTACATACCTCGCTCTGCTAATCCTGTTACCAGTGGCTGCTGCCAGTGGCGA
TAAGTCGTGTCTTACCGGGTTGGACTCAAGACGATAGTTACCGGATAAGGCGCAGCGGTCGGGCTGAACG
GGGGGTTCGTGCACACAGCCCAGCTTGGAGCGAACGACCTACACCGAACTGAGATACCTACAGCGTGAGC
TATGAGAAAGCGCCACGCTTCCCGAAGGGAGAAAGGCGGACAGGTATCCGGTAAGCGGCAGGGTCGGAAC
AGGAGAGCGCACGAGGGAGCTTCCAGGGGGAAACGCCTGGTATCTTTATAGTCCTGTCGGGTTTCGCCAC
CTCTGACTTGAGCGTCGATTTTTGTGATGCTCGTCAGGGGGGCGGAGCCTATGGAAAAACGCCAGCAATG
CGGCCTTTTTACGGTTCCTGGCCTTTTGCTGGCCTTTTGCTCACATGTTCTTTCCTGCGTTATCCCCTGA
TTCTGTGGATAACCGTATTACCGCCTTTGAGTGAGCTGATACCGCTCGCCGCAGCCGAACGACCGAGCGC
AGCGAGTCAGTGAGCGAGGAAGCCGAAAAATCAATAATCAGACAACAAGATGTGCGAACTCGATATTTTA
CACGACTCTCTTTACCAATTCTGCCCCGAATTACACTTAAAACGACTCAACAGCTTAACGTTGGCTTGCC
ACGCATTACTTGACTGTAAAACTCTCACTCTTACCGAACTTGGCCGTAACCTGCCAACCAAAGCGAGAAC
AAAACATAACATCAAACGAATCGACCGATTGTTAGGTAATCGTCACTTGCAGGAAGGTTTAAACGCATTT
AGGTGACACTATAGAAGTGTGTATCGCTCGAGGCTCTTCAGCATCTAGAGCCACCGGCATGAGCCACCAT
GGGCACGAGGTTGTTCTTCTATGTGGCCCTTTGTCTGCTGTGGGCAGGACACAGGGATGCTGAAATCACC
CAGAGCCCAAGACACAAGATCACAGAGACAGGAAGGCAGGTGACCTTGGCGTGTCACCAGACTTGGAACC
ACAACAATATGTTCTGGTATCGACAAGACCTGGGACATGGGCTGAGGCTGATCCATTACTCATATGGTGT
TCAAGACACTAACAAAGGAGAAGTCTCAGATGGCTACAGTGTCAGCAGGAGCAACACAGAGGACCTCCCC
CTCACTCTGGAGTCTGCTGCCTCCTCCCAGACGAGCTAGTCTTCGTCACGAGACGTAATGGAGACCATGC
GATATCCGTAGGTCTCGAAACCGTCTCGGGGTGAAGACATGGTGTACCAG
Features (pLannotate 1.2.2; 7 found; start..end, strand, type, name):
    437..455     -  promoter       T7 promoter: promoter for bacteriophage T7 RNA polymerase
    465..522     +  promoter       AmpR promoter (fragment): bla
    569..1225    -  CDS            cat: CAT_ECOLX - Experimental evidence at protein level: Swiss-Prot protein existence level 1. This enzyme is an effector of chloramphenicol resistance in bacteria. From Escherichia coli. This protein is used as a marker in many commonly used cloning vectors, such as pACYC184.
   1226..1328    -  promoter       cat promoter: promoter of the E. coli cat gene encoding chloramphenicol acetyltransferase
   1429..2017    +  rep_origin     ori: high-copy-number ColE1/pMB1/pBR322/pUC origin of replication
   2447..2465    +  promoter       SP6 promoter: promoter for bacteriophage SP6 RNA polymerase
   2591..390     +  CDS            TRA (fragment) (across the origin): TRAR1_HUMAN - Experimental evidence at protein level: Swiss-Prot protein existence level 1. The alpha chain of TRAV27*01J42*01C*01/TRBV19*01J2S7*01C*02 alpha-beta T cell receptor (TR) clonotype that is specific for HLA- A*02:01-restricted M/matrix protein 1 immunodominant epitope GILGFVFTL of influenza A virus (IAV). Classified as a public TR clonotype, it is preferentially selected in effector memory CD8-positive T cells among multiple HLA-A*02:01 carriers and confers long-lived immunity against IAV infection. Can cross-recognize sporadically emerging IAV variants by molecular mimicry, induci
