[The description below was written by a language model from this plasmid's Addgene catalogue record and pLannotate feature annotations shown in this document.]
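Description:
TRBV10-1 is a small bacterial parts plasmid, about 2.9 kb in the sequenced record, built on the pGGA-select backbone and classed as a synthetic biology vector. It is one module in a set for assembling human T cell receptor genes by cloning. It is not an expression vector. The annotated backbone is minimal. A high-copy ColE1/pUC-type origin supports replication in E. coli, and a chloramphenicol acetyltransferase gene driven by its own cat promoter provides chloramphenicol selection. A short fragment of the AmpR promoter is also present, but no ampicillin resistance gene is annotated. SP6 and T7 phage promoters sit on either side of the insert region and face inward toward it. Such flanking promoters are commonly used as sequencing primer sites or for in vitro transcription, although the record does not say how they are used here.

The catalogue describes the insert as a human TRBV10-1-TRAC segment with no mutations, pairing a TCR beta-chain variable gene allele with the TCR alpha constant region. The automated annotation identifies only a TCR alpha chain fragment, which spans the numbering origin of the circular sequence and is consistent with the TRAC portion. The TRBV10-1 segment itself is not annotated. That annotated feature covers roughly 720 nt, noticeably more than the 402 bp listed for the insert, and the record does not explain the discrepancy. No mammalian promoter, self-cleaving peptide linker or type IIS restriction sites are annotated, and the cloning method is listed as unknown. The stated purpose is to supply these germline-encoded pieces for generating TCRs via cloning, in the context of scalable TCR synthesis and antigen-reactivity screening.
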