Addgene plasmid #237929: TRBV10-1
Purpose: Encodes TRBV10-1 allele and TRAC to generate TCRs via cloning
Depositing lab: Michael Birnbaum. Depositing organization: Massachusetts Institute of Technology. Publication: Scalable TCR synthesis and screening enable antigen reactivity mapping in vitiligo. Gaglione SA, Mukkamala RS, Krishna C, Smith BE, Wadsworth MH 2nd, Jelinsky SA, Perez CR, Schmidt-Hong L, Katz EL, Gellatly KJ, Ali LR, Shen J, Holec PV, Zhao QH, Chan AO, Xu EJK, Kravarik KM, Guzova JA, Dobson CS, Singh H, Garber M, Dougan M, Dougan SK, Harris JE, Winkler A, Birnbaum ME. Immunity. 2026 Feb 10;59(2):477-493.e9. doi: 10.1016/j.immuni.2026.01.001. Epub 2026 Jan 28. PubMed 41610844.
Backbone
  Vector backbone: pGGA-select
  Backbone manufacturer: Addgene Plasmid #195714
  Backbone size w/o insert (bp): 2518
  Vector type: Synthetic Biology
Growth in bacteria
  Bacterial resistance: Chloramphenicol, 25 μg/mL
  Growth temperature: 37°C
  Growth strain: DH5alpha
  Copy number: High Copy
Gene/Insert
  Gene/Insert name: TRBV10-1-TRAC
  Species: H. sapiens (human)
  Insert size (bp): 402
  Mutation: None
  Entrez Gene: TRBV10-1 (a.k.a. TCRBV10S1, TCRBV12S2, TCRBV12S2A1T, TRBV101)
  Cloning method: Unknown
Terms and licenses: Academic/Nonprofit Terms; Industry Terms: Not Available to Industry
Depositor comments: Please visit https://doi.org/10.1101/2025.04.24.649726 for bioRxiv preprint.
How to cite: TRBV10-1 was a gift from Michael Birnbaum (Addgene plasmid # 237929 ; http://n2t.net/addgene:237929 ; RRID:Addgene_237929)
